>Addgene plasmid #248038 | pGIPZ EF1a spIgE-3xFLAG-DR18 IRES mNeonGreen-P2A-Puro | addgene full sequence | sequence record 497733 | Addgene NGS Result
TGGAAGGGCTAATTCACTCCCAAAGAAGACAAGATATCCTTGATCTGTGGATCTACCACACACAAGGCTA
CTTCCCTGATTAGCAGAACTACACACCAGGGCCAGGGGTCAGATATCCACTGACCTTTGGATGGTGCTAC
AAGCTAGTACCAGTTGAGCCAGATAAGGTAGAAGAGGCCAATAAAGGAGAGAACACCAGCTTGTTACACC
CTGTGAGCCTGCATGGGATGGATGACCCGGAGAGAGAAGTGTTAGAGTGGAGGTTTGACAGCCGCCTAGC
ATTTCATCACGTGGCCCGAGAGCTGCATCCGGAGTACTTCAAGAACTGCTGATATCGAGCTTGCTACAAG
GGACTTTCCGCTGGGGACTTTCCAGGGAGGCGTGGCCTGGGCGGGACTGGGGAGTGGCGAGCCCTCAGAT
CCTGCATATAAGCAGCTGCTTTTTGCCTGTACTGGGTCTCTCTGGTTAGACCAGATCTGAGCCTGGGAGC
TCTCTGGCTAACTAGGGAACCCACTGCTTAAGCCTCAATAAAGCTTGCCTTGAGTGCTTCAAGTAGTGTG
TGCCCGTCTGTTGTGTGACTCTGGTAACTAGAGATCCCTCAGACCCTTTTAGTCAGTGTGGAAAATCTCT
AGCAGTGGCGCCCGAACAGGGACTTGAAAGCGAAAGGGAAACCAGAGGAGCTCTCTCGACGCAGGACTCG
GCTTGCTGAAGCGCGCACGGCAAGAGGCGAGGGGCGGCGACTGGTGAGTACGCCAAAAATTTTGACTAGC
GGAGGCTAGAAGGAGAGAGATGGGTGCGAGAGCGTCAGTATTAAGCGGGGGAGAATTAGATCGCGATGGG
AAAAAATTCGGTTAAGGCCAGGGGGAAAGAAAAAATATAAATTAAAACATATAGTATGGGCAAGCAGGGA
GCTAGAACGATTCGCAGTTAATCCTGGCCTGTTAGAAACATCAGAAGGCTGTAGACAAATACTGGGACAG
CTACAACCATCCCTTCAGACAGGATCAGAAGAACTTAGATCATTATATAATACAGTAGCAACCCTCTATT
GTGTGCATCAAAGGATAGAGATAAAAGACACCAAGGAAGCTTTAGACAAGATAGAGGAAGAGCAAAACAA
AAGTAAGACCACCGCACAGCAAGCGGCCGGCCGCTGATCTTCAGACCTGGAGGAGGAGATATGAGGGACA
ATTGGAGAAGTGAATTATATAAATATAAAGTAGTAAAAATTGAACCATTAGGAGTAGCACCCACCAAGGC
AAAGAGAAGAGTGGTGCAGAGAGAAAAAAGAGCAGTGGGAATAGGAGCTTTGTTCCTTGGGTTCTTGGGA
GCAGCAGGAAGCACTATGGGCGCAGCGTCAATGACGCTGACGGTACAGGCCAGACAATTATTGTCTGGTA
TAGTGCAGCAGCAGAACAATTTGCTGAGGGCTATTGAGGCGCAACAGCATCTGTTGCAACTCACAGTCTG
GGGCATCAAGCAGCTCCAGGCAAGAATCCTGGCTGTGGAAAGATACCTAAAGGATCAACAGCTCCTGGGG
ATTTGGGGTTGCTCTGGAAAACTCATTTGCACCACTGCTGTGCCTTGGAATGCTAGTTGGAGTAATAAAT
CTCTGGAACAGATTTGGAATCACACGACCTGGATGGAGTGGGACAGAGAAATTAACAATTACACAAGCTT
AATACACTCCTTAATTGAAGAATCGCAAAACCAGCAAGAAAAGAATGAACAAGAATTATTGGAATTAGAT
AAATGGGCAAGTTTGTGGAATTGGTTTAACATAACAAATTGGCTGTGGTATATAAAATTATTCATAATGA
TAGTAGGAGGCTTGGTAGGTTTAAGAATAGTTTTTGCTGTACTTTCTATAGTGAATAGAGTTAGGCAGGG
ATATTCACCATTATCGTTTCAGACCCACCTCCCAACCCCGAGGGGACCCGACAGGCCCGAAGGAATAGAA
GAAGAAGGTGGAGAGAGAGACAGAGACAGATCCATTCGATTAGTGAACGGATCGGCACTGCGTGCGCCAA
TTCTGCAGACAAATGGCAGTATTCATCCACAATTTTAAAAGAAAAGGGGGGATTGGGGGGTACAGTGCAG
GGGAAAGAATAGTAGACATAATAGCAACAGACATACAAACTAAAGAATTACAAAAACAAATTACAAAAAT
TCAAAATTTTCGGGTTTATTACAGGGACAGCAGAGATCCAGTTTGGTTAGTACCGGGCCCGCTCTAGTCC
GGAATCAGTCCTGCTCCTCGGCCACGAAGTGCACGCAGTTGCCGGCCGGGTCGCGCAGGGCGAACTCCCG
CCCCCACGGCTGCTCGCCGATCTCGGTCATGGCCGGCCCGGAGGCGTCCCGGAAGTTCGTGGACACGACC
TCCGACCACTCGGCGTACAGCTCGTCCAGGCCGCGCACCCACACCCAGGCCAGGGTGTTGTCCGGCACCA
CCTGGTCCTGGACCGCGCTGATGAACAGGGTCACGTCGTCCCGGACCACACCGGCGAAGTCGTCCTCCAC
GAAGTCCCGGGAGAACCCGAGCCGGTCGGTCCAGAACTCGACCGCTCCGGCGACGTCGCGCGCGGTGAGC
ACCGGAACGGCACTGGTCAACTTGGCCATGGTGGCCCTCCTATAGTGAGTCGTATTATACTATGCCGATA
TACTATGCCGATGATTAATTGTCAACACGTGCTGCAGGTCCGAGGTTCTAGAGAGTAATTCATACAAAAG
GACTCGCCCCTGCCTTGGGGAATCCCAGGGACCGTCGTTAAACTCCCACTAACGTAGAACCCAGAGATCG
CTGCGTTCCCGCCCCCTCACCCGCCCGCTCTCGTCATCACTGAGGTGGAGAAGAGCATGCGTGAGGCTCC
GGTGCCCGTCAGTGGGCAGAGCGCACATCGCCCACAGTCCCCGAGAAGTTGGGGGGAGGGGTCGGCAATT
GAACCGGTGCCTAGAGAAGGTGGCGCGGGGTAAACTGGGAAAGTGATGTCGTGTACTGGCTCCGCCTTTT
TCCCGAGGGTGGGGGAGAACCGTATATAAGTGCAGTAGTCGCCGTGAACGTTCTTTTTCGCAACGGGTTT
GCCGCCAGAACACAGGTAAGTGCCGTGTGTGGTTCCCGCGGGCCTGGCCTCTTTACGGGTTATGGCCCTT
GCGTGCCTTGAATTACTTCCACGCCCCTGGCTGCAGTACGTGATTCTTGATCCCGAGCTTCGGGTTGGAA
GTGGGTGGGAGAGTTCGAGGCCTTGCGCTTAAGGAGCCCCTTCGCCTCGTGCTTGAGTTGAGGCCTGGCT
TGGGCGCTGGGGCCGCCGCGTGCGAATCTGGTGGCACCTTCGCGCCTGTCTCGCTGCTTTCGATAAGTCT
CTAGCCATTTAAAATTTTTGATGACCTGCTGCGACGCTTTTTTTCTGGCAAGATAGTCTTGTAAATGCGG
GCCAAGATCTGCACACTGGTATTTCGGTTTTTGGGGCCGCGGGCGGCGACGGGGCCCGTGCGTCCCAGCG
CACATGTTCGGCGAGGCGGGGCCTGCGAGCGCGGCCACCGAGAATCGGACGGGGGTAGTCTCAAGCTGGC
CGGCCTGCTCTGGTGCCTGGCCTCGCGCCGCCGTGTATCGCCCCGCCCTGGGCGGCAAGGCTGGCCCGGT
CGGCACCAGTTGCGTGAGCGGAAAGATGGCCGCTTCCCGGCCCTGCTGCAGGGAGCTCAAAATGGAGGAC
GCGGCGCTCGGGAGAGCGGGCGGGTGAGTCACCCACACAAAGGAAAAGGGCCTTTCCGTCCTCAGCCGTC
GCTTCATGTGACTCCACGGAGTACCGGGCGCCGTCCAGGCACCTCGATTAGTTCTCGAGCTTTTGGAGTA
CGTCGTCTTTAGGTTGGGGGGAGGGGTTTTATGCGATGGAGTTTCCCCACACTGAGTGGGTGGAGACTGA
AGTTAGGCCAGCTTGGCACTTGATGTAATTCTCCTTGGAATTTGCCCTTTTTGAGTTTGGATCTTGGTTC
ATTCTCAAGCCTCAGACAGTGGTTCAAAGTTTTTTTCTTCCATTTCAGGTGTCGTGAGAGCTCGTTTAGT
GAACCGTCAGATCGCCTGGAGACGCCATCCACGCTGTTTTGACCTCCATAGAAGAGAACGGGACCGATCC
AAATTCTCGAGGCTAGCGCCACCATGGACTGGACCTGGATTCTGTTTCTGGTGGCCGCTGCCACAAGAGT
GCATAGCATGGACTACAAGGACCACGACGGCGATTACAAAGATCACGACATCGACTATAAGGACGACGAT
GACAAAGGCAGCGGCTACTTCGGCAAGCTGGAAAGCAAGCTGAGCGTGATCCGGAACCTGAACGACCAGG
TGCTGTTCATCGACCAGGGCAACAGACCCCTGTTCGAGGACATGACCGACAGCGACTGTAGAGACAACGC
CCCTCGGACCATCTTCATCATCAGCAAGTATAGCGACAGCCTGGCTAGAGGCCTGGCCGTGACAATCTCT
GTGAAGTGCGAGAAGATCAGCACCCTGAGCTGCGAGAACAAGATCATCAGCTTCAAAGAGATGAACCCGC
CGGACAACATCAAGGACACCAAGAGCGACATCATCTTTTTCCAGCGGGATGTGCCCGGCCACAGCCGGAA
GATGCAGTTTGAGAGCAGCAGCTACGAGGGCTACTTCCTGGCCTGCGAGAAAGAGCGGGACCTGTTCAAG
CTGATCCTGAAGAAAGAGGACGAACTGGGCGACCGCAGCATCATGTTCACCGTGCAGAACGAGGACTGAG
CGGCCGCGGATCCGCCCCTCTCCCTCCCCCCCCCCTAACGTTACTGGCCGAAGCCGCTTGGAATAAGGCC
GGTGTGCGTTTGTCTATATGTTATTTTCCACCATATTGCCGTCTTTTGGCAATGTGAGGGCCCGGAAACC
TGGCCCTGTCTTCTTGACGAGCATTCCTAGGGGTCTTTCCCCTCTCGCCAAAGGAATGCAAGGTCTGTTG
AATGTCGTGAAGGAAGCAGTTCCTCTGGAAGCTTCTTGAAGACAAACAACGTCTGTAGCGACCCTTTGCA
GGCAGCGGAACCCCCCACCTGGCGACAGGTGCCTCTGCGGCCAAAAGCCACGTGTATAAGATACACCTGC
AAAGGCGGCACAACCCCAGTGCCACGTTGTGAGTTGGATAGTTGTGGAAAGAGTCAAATGGCTCTCCTCA
AGCGTATTCAACAAGGGGCTGAAGGATGCCCAGAAGGTACCCCATTGTATGGGATCTGATCTGGGGCCTC
GGTACACATGCTTTACATGTGTTTAGTCGAGGTTAAAAAAACGTCTAGGCCCCCCGAACCACGGGGACGT
GGTTTTCCTTTGAAAAACACGATGATAATATGGCCACAACCATGGGAACTAGTATGGTTTCCAAGGGCGA
AGAGGACAATATGGCCAGCCTGCCTGCCACACACGAGCTGCACATCTTTGGCAGCATCAACGGCGTGGAC
TTCGACATGGTCGGACAAGGCACCGGCAATCCCAACGACGGCTACGAGGAACTGAACCTGAAGTCCACAA
AGGGCGACCTCCAGTTCAGCCCCTGGATTCTGGTGCCTCACATCGGCTACGGCTTCCACCAGTACCTGCC
TTATCCTGACGGCATGAGCCCTTTCCAGGCCGCCATGGTTGATGGCTCTGGCTACCAGGTCCACCGGACC
ATGCAGTTTGAGGATGGCGCTTCCCTGACCGTGAACTACAGATACACCTACGAGGGCAGCCACATCAAAG
GCGAGGCCCAAGTGAAAGGCACAGGCTTCCCTGCTGATGGCCCCGTGATGACCAATTCTCTGACAGCCGC
CGACTGGTGCAGAAGCAAGAAAACATACCCCAACGACAAGACCATCATCAGCACCTTCAAGTGGTCCTAC
ACCACCGGCAACGGCAAGCGGTACAGAAGCACCGCCAGAACCACCTACACCTTCGCCAAACCTATGGCCG
CCAACTACCTGAAGAACCAGCCTATGTACGTGTTCCGCAAGACCGAGCTGAAGCACTCCAAGACAGAACT
GAACTTCAAAGAGTGGCAGAAAGCCTTCACCGACGTGATGGGCATGGACGAACTCTACAAAGCCACGAAC
TTCAGCCTGCTGAAGCAGGCTGGAGACGTGGAGGAGAACCCTGGACCCATGGCCACCGAGTACAAGCCCA
CGGTGCGCCTCGCCACCCGCGACGACGTCCCCCGGGCCGTACGCACCCTCGCCGCCGCGTTCGCCGACTA
CCCCGCCACGCGCCACACCGTCGACCCGGACCGCCACATCGAGCGGGTCACCGAGCTGCAAGAACTCTTC
CTCACGCGCGTCGGGCTCGACATCGGCAAGGTGTGGGTCGCGGACGACGGCGCCGCGGTGGCGGTCTGGA
CCACGCCGGAGAGCGTCGAAGCGGGGGCGGTGTTCGCCGAGATCGGCTCGCGCATGGCCGAGTTGAGCGG
TTCCCGGCTGGCCGCGCAGCAACAGATGGAAGGCCTCCTGGCGCCGCACCGGCCCAAGGAGCCCGCGTGG
TTCCTGGCCACCGTCGGCGTCTCGCCCGACCACCAGGGCAAGGGTCTGGGCAGCGCCGTCGTGCTCCCCG
GAGTGGAGGCGGCCGAGCGCGCTGGGGTGCCCGCCTTCCTGGAGACCTCCGCGCCCCGCAACCTCCCCTT
CTACGAGCGGCTCGGCTTCACCGTCACCGCCGACGTCGAGGTGCCCGAAGGACCGCGCACCTGGTGCATG
ACCCGCAAGCCCGGTGCCTGATGTACAAGTAGGTCGACAATCAACCTCTGGATTACAAAATTTGTGAAAG
ATTGACTGGTATTCTTAACTATGTTGCTCCTTTTACGCTATGTGGATACGCTGCTTTAATGCCTTTGTAT
CATGCTATTGCTTCCCGTATGGCTTTCATTTTCTCCTCCTTGTATAAATCCTGGTTGCTGTCTCTTTATG
AGGAGTTGTGGCCCGTTGTCAGGCAACGTGGCGTGGTGTGCACTGTGTTTGCTGACGCAACCCCCACTGG
TTGGGGCATTGCCACCACCTGTCAGCTCCTTTCCGGGACTTTCGCTTTCCCCCTCCCTATTGCCACGGCG
GAACTCATCGCCGCCTGCCTTGCCCGCTGCTGGACAGGGGCTCGGCTGTTGGGCACTGACAATTCCGTGG
TGTTGTCGGGGAAGCTGACGTCCTTTCCATGGCTGCTCGCCTGTGTTGCCACCTGGATTCTGCGCGGGAC
GTCCTTCTGCTACGTCCCTTCGGCCCTCAATCCAGCGGACCTTCCTTCCCGCGGCCTGCTGCCGGCTCTG
CGGCCTCTTCCGCGTCTTCGCCTTCGCCCTCAGACGAGTCGGATCTCCCTTTGGGCCGCCTCCCCGCCTG
GAATTCGAGCTCGGTACCTTTAAGACCAATGACTTACAAGGCAGCTGTAGATCTTAGCCACTTTTTAAAA
GAAAAGAGGGGACTGGAAGGGCTAATTCACTCCCAACGAAGACAAGATCTGCTTTTTGCTTGTACTGGGT
CTCTCTGGTTAGACCAGATCTGAGCCTGGGAGCTCTCTGGCTAACTAGGGAACCCACTGCTTAAGCCTCA
ATAAAGCTTGCCTTGAGTGCTTCAAGTAGTGTGTGCCCGTCTGTTGTGTGACTCTGGTAACTAGAGATCC
CTCAGACCCTTTTAGTCAGTGTGGAAAATCTCTAGCAGTAGTAGTTCATGTCATCTTATTATTCAGTATT
TATAACTTGCAAAGAAATGAATATCAGAGAGTGAGAGGCCTTGACATTGTTTAAACCCGCTGATCAGCCT
CGACTGTGCCTTCTAGTTGCCAGCCATCTGTTGTTTGCCCCTCCCCCGTGCCTTCCTTGACCCTGGAAGG
TGCCACTCCCACTGTCCTTTCCTAATAAAATGAGGAAATTGCATCGCATTGTCTGAGTAGGTGTCATTCT
ATTCTGGGGGGTGGGGTGGGGCAGGACAGCAAGGGGGAGGATTGGGAAGACAATAGCAGGCATGCTGGGG
ATGCGGTGGGCTCTATGGCTTCTGAGGCGGAAAGAACCAGCTGGGGCTCTAGGGGGTATCCCC
[117 nt withheld, positions 8044-8160]
TCACGTTC
[91 nt withheld, positions 8169-8259]
A
[49 nt withheld, positions 8261-8309]
CCTTTGACGTTGGAGTCCACGTTCTTT
[37 nt withheld, positions 8337-8373]
ACCCTATCTCGGTCTATTCTTTTGATTTATAAGGGATTTTGCCGATTTCGGCCTATTGGTTAAAAAATGA
GCTGATTTAACAAAAATTTAACGCGAATTAATTCTGTGGAATGTGTGTCAGTTAGGGTGTGGAAAGTCCC
CAGGCTCCCCAGCAGGCAGAAGTATGCAAAGCATGCATCTCAATTAGTCAGCAACCAGGTGTGGAAAGTC
CCCAGGCTCCCCAGCAGGCAGAAGTATGCAAAGCATGCATCTCAATTAGTCAGCAACCATAGTCCCGCCC
CTAACTCCGCCCATCCCGCCCCTAACTCCGCCCAGTTCCGCCCATTCTCCGCCCCATGGCTGACTAATTT
TTTTTATTTATGCAGAGGCCGAGGCCGCCTCTGCCTCTGAGCTATTCCAGAAGTAGTGAGGAGGCTTTTT
TGGAGGCCTAGGCTTTTGCAAAAAGCTCCCGGGAGCTTGTATATCCATTTTCGGATCTGATCAGCACGTG
ATGAAAAAGCCTGAACTCACCGCGACGTCTGTCGAGAAGTTTCTGATCGAAAAGTTCGACAGCGTCTCCG
ACCTGATGCAGCTCTCGGAGGGCGAAGAATCTCGTGCTTTCAGCTTCGATGTAGGAGGGCGTGGATATGT
CCTGCGGGTAAATAGCTGCGCCGATGGTTTCTACAAAGATCGTTATGTTTATCGGCACTTTGCATCGGCC
GCGCTCCCGATTCCGGAAGTGCTTGACATTGGGGAATTCAGCGAGAGCCTGACCTATTGCATCTCCCGCC
GTGCACAGGGTGTCACGTTGCAAGACCTGCCTGAAACCGAACTGCCCGCTGTTCTGCAGCCGGTCGCGGA
GGCCATGGATGCGATCGCTGCGGCCGATCTTAGCCAGACGAGCGGGTTCGGCCCATTCGGACCGCAAGGA
ATCGGTCAATACACTACATGGCGTGATTTCATATGCGCGATTGCTGATCCCCATGTGTATCACTGGCAAA
CTGTGATGGACGACACCGTCAGTGCGTCCGTCGCGCAGGCTCTCGATGAGCTGATGCTTTGGGCCGAGGA
CTGCCCCGAAGTCCGGCACCTCGTGCACGCGGATTTCGGCTCCAACAATGTCCTGACGGACAATGGCCGC
ATAACAGCGGTCATTGACTGGAGCGAGGCGATGTTCGGGGATTCCCAATACGAGGTCGCCAACATCTTCT
TCTGGAGGCCGTGGTTGGCTTGTATGGAGCAGCAGACGCGCTACTTCGAGCGGAGGCATCCGGAGCTTGC
AGGATCGCCGCGGCTCCGGGCGTATATGCTCCGCATTGGTCTTGACCAACTCTATCAGAGCTTGGTTGAC
GGCAATTTCGATGATGCAGCTTGGGCGCAGGGTCGATGCGACGCAATCGTCCGATCCGGAGCCGGGACTG
TCGGGCGTACACAAATCGCCCGCAGAAGCGCGGCCGTCTGGACCGATGGCTGTGTAGAAGTACACGCCGA
TAGTGGAAACCGACGCCCCAGCACTCGTCCGAGGGCAAAGGAATAGCACGTGCTACGAGATTTCGATTCC
ACCGCCGCCTTCTATGAAAGGTTGGGCTTCGGAATCGTTTTCCGGGACGCCGGCTGGATGATCCTCCAGC
GCGGGGATCTCATGCTGGAGTTCTTCGCCCACCCCAACTTGTTTATTGCAGCTTATAATGGTTACAAATA
AAGCAATAGCATCACAAATTTCACAAATAAAGCATTTTTTTCACTGCATTCTAGTTGTGGTTTGTCCAAA
CTCATCAATGTATCTTATCATGTCTGTATACCGTCGACCTCTAGCTAGAGCTTGGCGTAATCATGGTCAT
AGCTGTTTCCTGTGTGAAATTGTTATCCGCTCACAATTCCACACAACATACGAGCCGGAAGCATAAAGTG
TAAAGCCTGGGGTGCCTAATGAGTGAGCTAACTCACATTAATTGCGTTGCGCTCACTGCCCGCTTTCCAG
TCGGGAAACCTGTCGTGCCAGCTGCATTAATGAATCGGCCAACGCGCGGGGAGAGGCGGTTTGCGTATTG
GGCGCTCTTCCGCTTCCTCGCTCACTGACTCGCTGCGCTCGGTCGTTCGGCTGCGGCGAGCGGTATCAGC
TCACTCAAAGGCGGTAATACGGTTATCCACAGAATCAGGGGATAACGCAGGAAAGAACATGTGAGCAAAA
GGCCAGCAAAAGGCCAGGAACCGTAAAAAGGCCGCGTTGCTGGCGTTTTTCCATAGGCTCCGCCCCCCTG
ACGAGCATCACAAAAATCGACGCTCAAGTCAGAGGTGGCGAAACCCGACAGGACTATAAAGATACCAGGC
GTTTCCCCCTGGAAGCTCCCTCGTGCGCTCTCCTGTTCCGACCCTGCCGCTTACCGGATACCTGTCCGCC
TTTCTCCCTTCGGGAAGCGTGGCGCTTTCTCATAGCTCACGCTGTAGGTATCTCAGTTCGGTGTAGGTCG
TTCGCTCCAAGCTGGGCTGTGTGCACGAACCCCCCGTTCAGCCCGACCGCTGCGCCTTATCCGGTAACTA
TCGTCTTGAGTCCAACCCGGTAAGACACGACTTATCGCCACTGGCAGCAGCCACTGGTAACAGGATTAGC
AGAGCGAGGTATGTAGGCGGTGCTACAGAGTTCTTGAAGTGGTGGCCTAACTACGGCTACACTAGAAGAA
CAGTATTTGGTATCTGCGCTCTGCTGAAGCCAGTTACCTTCGGAAAAAGAGTTGGTAGCTCTTGATCCGG
CAAACAAACCACCGCTGGTAGCGGTGGTTTTTTTGTTTGCAAGCAGCAGATTACGCGCAGAAAAAAAGGA
TCTCAAGAAGATCCTTTGATCTTTTCTACGGGGTCTGACGCTCAGTGGAACGAAAACTCACGTTAAGGGA
TTTTGGTCATGAGATTATCAAAAAGGATCTTCACCTAGATCCTTTTAAATTAAAAATGAAGTTTTAAATC
AATCTAAAGTATATATGAGTAAACTTGGTCTGACAGTTACCAATGCTTAATCAGTGAGGCACCTATCTCA
GCGATCTGTCTATTTCGTTCATCCATAGTTGCCTGACTCCCCGTCGTGTAGATAACTACGATACGGGAGG
GCTTACCATCTGGCCCCAGTGCTGCAATGATACCGCGAGACCCACGCTCACCGGCTCCAGATTTATCAGC
AATAAACCAGCCAGCCGGAAGGGCCGAGCGCAGAAGTGGTCCTGCAACTTTATCCGCCTCCATCCAGTCT
ATTAATTGTTGCCGGGAAGCTAGAGTAAGTAGTTCGCCAGTTAATAGTTTGCGCAACGTTGTTGCCATTG
CTACAGGCATCGTGGTGTCACGCTCGTCGTTTGGTATGGCTTCATTCAGCTCCGGTTCCCAACGATCAAG
GCGAGTTACATGATCCCCCATGTTGTGCAAAAAAGCGGTTAGCTCCTTCGGTCCTCCGATCGTTGTCAGA
AGTAAGTTGGCCGCAGTGTTATCACTCATGGTTATGGCAGCACTGCATAATTCTCTTACTGTCATGCCAT
CCGTAAGATGCTTTTCTGTGACTGGTGAGTACTCAACCAAGTCATTCTGAGAATAGTGTATGCGGCGACC
GAGTTGCTCTTGCCCGGCGTCAATACGGGATAATACCGCGCCACATAGCAGAACTTTAAAAGTGCTCATC
ATTGGAAAACGTTCTTCGGGGCGAAAACTCTCAAGGATCTTACCGCTGTTGAGATCCAGTTCGATGTAAC
CCACTCGTGCACCCAACTGATCTTCAGCATCTTTTACTTTCACCAGCGTTTCTGGGTGAGCAAAAACAGG
AAGGCAAAATGCCGCAAAAAAGGGAATAAGGGCGACACGGAAATGTTGAATACTCATACTCTTCCTTTTT
CAATATTATTGAAGCATTTATCAGGGTTATTGTCTCATGAGCGGATACATATTTGAATGTATTTAGAAAA
ATAAACAAATAGGGGTTCCGCGCACATTTCCCCGAAAAGTGCCACCTGACGTCGACGGATCGGGAGATCA
ACTTGTTTATTGCAGCTTATAATGGTTACAAATAAAGCAATAGCATCACAAATTTCACAAATAAAGCATT
TTTTTCACTGCATTCTAGTTGTGGTTTGTCCAAACTCATCAATGTATCTTATCATGTCTGGATCAACTGG
ATAACTCAAGCTAACCAAAATCATCCCAAACTTCCCACCCCATACCCTATTACCACTGCCAATTACCTGT
GGTTTCATTTACTCTAAACCTGTGATTCCTCTGAATTATTTTCATTTTAAAGAAATTGTATTTGTTAAAT
ATGTACTACAAACTTAGTAGT
Features (pLannotate 1.2.2; 35 found; start..end, strand, type, name):
    377..634     +  LTR            5' LTR (truncated): truncated 5' long terminal repeat (LTR) from HIV-1
    681..806     +  misc_feature   HIV-1 Ψ: packaging signal of human immunodeficiency virus type 1
    790..1128    +  CDS            HIV-1 gag (fragment): gag protein from human immunodeficiency virus 1; gag
   1303..1536    +  misc_feature   RRE: The Rev response element (RRE) of HIV-1 allows for Rev-dependent mRNA export from the nucleus to the cytoplasm.
   1913..2013    +  CDS            Rev (fragment): human immunodeficiency virus 1 (HIV-1) Rev protein; rev; enhances nuclear export of unspliced and incompletely spliced viral mRNAs
   2063..2180    +  misc_feature   cPPT/CTS: central polypurine tract and central termination sequence of HIV-1
   2245..2619    -  CDS            BleoR: antibiotic-binding protein; Sh ble from Streptoalloteichus hindustanus; confers resistance to bleomycin, phleomycin, and Zeocin™
   2639..2686    -  promoter       EM7 promoter: synthetic bacterial promoter&nbsp
   2884..3095    +  promoter       EF-1α core promoter: core promoter for human elongation factor EF-1α
   3096..3209    +  intron         EF-1α intron A (fragment): intron upstream of the start codon of human EF-1α
   3835..4038    +  intron         EF-1α intron A: truncated intron upstream of the start codon of human EF-1α
   4047..4081    +  promoter       TRE3GV promoter (fragment): 3rd-generation Tet-responsive promoter that can be activated by binding of Tet-On® 3G, optimized for retroviral and lentiviral vectors
   4265..4756    +  CDS            IL18 (fragment): IL18_HUMAN - Also known as IGIF, IL1F4. Experimental evidence at protein level: Swiss-Prot protein existence level 1. A proinflammatory cytokine primarily involved in polarized T- helper 1 (Th1) cell and natural killer (NK) cell immune responses (Probable). Upon binding to IL18R1 and IL18RAP, forms a signaling ternary complex which activates NF-kappa-B, triggering synthesis of inflammatory mediators (PubMed:14528293, PubMed:25500532). Synergizes with IL12/interleukin-12 to induce IFNG synthesis from T-helper 1 (Th1) cells and natural killer (NK) cells (Probable) (PubMed:10653850). From Homo sa
   4775..5361    +  misc_feature   IRES2: internal ribosome entry site (IRES) of the encephalomyocarditis virus (EMCV)
   5374..6081    +  CDS            mNeonGreen: mNeonGreen is a basic (constitutively fluorescent) green/yellow fluorescent protein published in 2013, derived from Branchiostoma lanceolatum. It is reported to be a very rapidly-maturing monomer with moderate acid sensitivity.
   6145..6741    +  CDS            PuroR: puromycin N-acetyltransferase; pac from Streptomyces alboniger; confers resistance to puromycin
   6759..7347    +  misc_feature   WPRE: woodchuck hepatitis virus posttranscriptional regulatory element
   7364..7432    +  CDS            nef (fragment): NEF_HV1Z2 - Experimental evidence at protein level: Swiss-Prot protein existence level 1. Extracellular Nef protein targets CD4(+) T-lymphocytes for apoptosis by interacting with CXCR4 surface receptors. From Human immunodeficiency virus type 1 group M subtype D (isolate Z2/CDC-Z34) (HIV-1).
   7434..7667    +  LTR            3' LTR (ΔU3): self-inactivating 3' long terminal repeat (LTR) from HIV-1
   7774..7998    +  polyA_signal   bGH poly(A) signal: bovine growth hormone polyadenylation signal
   8002..8023    +  promoter       SV40 promoter (fragment): SV40 enhancer and early promoter
   8044..8472    +  rep_origin     f1 ori (sequence partly withheld): f1 bacteriophage origin of replication; arrow indicates direction of (+) strand synthesis
   8486..8815    +  promoter       SV40 promoter: SV40 enhancer and early promoter
   8864..9889    +  CDS            HygR: aminoglycoside phosphotransferase from E. coli; aph(4)-Ia; confers resistance to hygromycin
   9899..10024   +  CDS            ble (fragment): BLE_KLEPN - Experimental evidence at protein level: Swiss-Prot protein existence level 1. Binding protein with a strong affinity to the bleomycin family of antibiotics. Binds to CL990; an antimitotic-antibiotic compound. From Klebsiella pneumoniae.
  10019..10140   +  polyA_signal   SV40 poly(A) signal: SV40 polyadenylation signal
  10211..10233   -  protein_bind   lac operator (fragment): The lac repressor binds to the lac operator to inhibit transcription in E. coli. This inhibition can be relieved by adding lactose or isopropyl-β-D-thiogalactopyranoside (IPTG). lac repressor encoded by lacI
  10237..10267   -  promoter       lac promoter: promoter for the E. coli lac operon
  10282..10303   -  protein_bind   CAP binding site: CAP binding activates transcription in the presence of cAMP. E. coli catabolite activator protein
  10316..10408   -  CDS            lacI (fragment): lac repressor; lacI; The lac repressor binds to the lac operator to inhibit transcription in E. coli. This inhibition can be relieved by adding lactose or isopropyl-β-D-thiogalactopyranoside (IPTG).
  10591..11179   -  rep_origin     ori: high-copy-number ColE1/pMB1/pBR322/pUC origin of replication
  11350..12210   -  CDS            AmpR: β-lactamase; bla; confers resistance to ampicillin, carbenicillin, and related antibiotics
  12211..12315   -  promoter       AmpR promoter: bla
  12363..12497   +  polyA_signal   SV40 poly(A) signal: SV40 polyadenylation signal
  12664..329     +  CDS            nef (fragment) (across the origin): NEF_HV1BR - Experimental evidence at protein level: Swiss-Prot protein existence level 1. Extracellular Nef protein targets CD4(+) T-lymphocytes for apoptosis by interacting with CXCR4 surface receptors (PubMed:14990729). From Human immunodeficiency virus type 1 group M subtype B (isolate BRU/LAI) (HIV-1).
