[The description below was written by a language model from this plasmid's Addgene catalogue record and pLannotate feature annotations shown in this document.]
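Description:
pGIPZ EF1a spIgE-3xFLAG-DR18 IRES mNeonGreen-P2A-Puro is an HIV-1-based lentiviral transfer and mammalian expression plasmid built on the pGIPZ backbone, about 12.7 kb in total. It is propagated in E. coli through a high-copy ColE1/pUC-type origin with ampicillin selection. The viral portion contains a truncated 5' LTR, the Ψ packaging signal with a gag fragment, the RRE for Rev-dependent nuclear export of the genomic RNA, the cPPT/CTS, a WPRE to enhance transcript expression, and a self-inactivating ΔU3 3' LTR. The annotation also finds an EM7-driven BleoR cassette in reverse orientation between the cPPT and the internal promoter. Outside the LTRs it finds an f1 origin and an SV40 promoter–HygR cassette. The catalogue entry does not list either of these as intended selection markers.

The payload is a single constitutive transcript driven by the human EF1α promoter with its intron A. The first open reading frame encodes DR18, an engineered variant of human interleukin-18, which the annotation detects as an IL18 fragment. An IgE signal peptide directs its secretion, and an N-terminal 3xFLAG tag allows detection; neither of these short elements is called out in the feature table. An EMCV IRES then drives translation of mNeonGreen joined to puromycin N-acetyltransferase through a P2A self-cleaving peptide. Transduced or transfected cells can therefore be tracked by green fluorescence and enriched with puromycin. A short match to a TRE3GV promoter just upstream of the insert is probably residual linker or leader sequence, not a functional Tet-responsive element. The construct is meant for stable, constitutive DR18 expression in human cells, and the associated work compared synthetic cytokines for improving NK92 cell-based therapies.
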