Addgene plasmid #248038: pGIPZ EF1a spIgE-3xFLAG-DR18 IRES mNeonGreen-P2A-Puro
Purpose: Constitutively expresses 3xFLAG tagged DR18 with an IgE signal peptide, mNeonGreen and a puromycin resistance gene in human cells
Depositing lab: Joshua Leonard. Depositing organization: Northwestern University. Publication: Comparative Evaluation of Synthetic Cytokines for Enhancing Production and Performance of NK92 Cell-Based Therapies. Deol S, Donahue PS, Mitrut RE, Hammitt-Kess IJ, Ahn J, Zhang B, Leonard JN. GEN Biotechnol. 2023 Jun 1;2(3):228-246. doi: 10.1089/genbio.2023.0024. Epub 2023 Jun 19. PubMed 37363412.
Backbone
  Vector backbone: pGIPZ
  Backbone size w/o insert (bp): 12064
  Vector type: Mammalian Expression, Lentiviral
  Selectable markers: Puromycin ; and mNeonGreen
Growth in bacteria
  Bacterial resistance: Ampicillin, 100 μg/mL
  Growth temperature: 30°C
  Growth strain: NEB Stable
  Copy number: High Copy
Gene/Insert
  Gene/Insert name: 3xFLAG-tagged DR18
  Species: H. sapiens (human)
  Insert size (bp): 606
  Promoter: human EF1a
  Tag / fusion protein: 3xFLAG (N terminal on insert)
  Cloning method: Restriction Enzyme; 5′ cloning site NheI (unknown if destroyed); 3′ cloning site NotI (unknown if destroyed)
  Sequencing primers: 5′ atagaagaGaAcgggaccg; 3′ cctcacattgccaaaagacg
Resource information
  A portion of this plasmid was derived from a plasmid made by: Aaron Ring (DR18 originally developed by Zhou et al., 2020; PMID 32581358)
Terms and licenses: Academic/Nonprofit Terms; Industry Terms: Not Available to Industry
How to cite: pGIPZ EF1a spIgE-3xFLAG-DR18 IRES mNeonGreen-P2A-Puro was a gift from Joshua Leonard (Addgene plasmid # 248038 ; http://n2t.net/addgene:248038 ; RRID:Addgene_248038)
